>Addgene plasmid #161483 | THI VP64 pALD4 T2 | addgene full sequence | sequence record 324353 | Addgene NGS Result
CGCTGTGAGCAAAAGGCCAGCAAAAGGCCAGGAACCGTAAAAAGGCCGCGTTGCTGGCGTTTTTCCATAG
GCTCCGCCCCCCTGACGAGCATCACAAAAATCGACGCTCAAGTCAGAGGTGGCGAAACCCGACAGGACTA
TAAAGATACCAGGCGTTTCCCCCTGGAAGCTCCCTCGTGCGCTCTCCTGTTCCGACCCTGCCGCTTACCG
GATACCTGTCCGCCTTTCTCCCTTCGGGAAGCGTGGCGCTTTCTCATAGCTCACGCTGTAGGTATCTCAG
TTCGGTGTAGGTCGTTCGCTCCAAGCTGGGCTGTGTGCACGAACCCCCCGTTCAGCCCGACCGCTGCGCC
TTATCCGGTAACTATCGTCTTGAGTCCAACCCGGTAAGACACGACTTATCGCCACTGGCAGCAGCCACTG
GTAACAGGATTAGCAGAGCGAGGTATGTAGGCGGTGCTACAGAGTTCTTGAAGTGGTGGCCTAACTACGG
CTACACTAGAAGAACAGTATTTGGTATCTGCGCTCTGCTGAAGCCAGTTACCTTCGGAAAAAGAGTTGGT
AGCTCTTGATCCGGCAAACAAACCACCGCTGGTAGCGGTGGTTTTTTTGTTTGCAAGCAGCAGATTACGC
GCAGAAAAAAAGGATCTCAAGAAGATCCTTTGATCTTTTCTACGGGGTGGAGCGCAAAAAACCCCGCCCC
TGACAGGGCGGGGTTTTTTCGCGATCGGAGCGGTACTACCATTGACACTACACATCCTTAATTCCAATCC
TGTCTGGCCTCCTTCACCTTTTAACCATCTTGCCCATTCCAACTCGTGTCAGATTGCGTATCAAGTGAAA
AAAAAAAAATTTTAAATCTTTAACCCAATCAGGTAATAACTGTCGCCTCTTTTATCTGCCGCACTGCATG
AGGTGTCCCCTTAGTGGGAAAGAGTACTGAGCCAACCCTGGAGGACAGCAAGGGAAAAATACCTACAACT
TGCTTCATAATGGTCGTAAAAACAATCCTTGTCGGATATAAGTGTTGTAGACTGTCCCTTATCCTCTGCG
ATGTTCTTCCTCTCAAAGTTTGCGATTTCTCTCTATCAGAATTGCCATCAAGAGACTCAGGACTAATTTC
GCAGTCCCACACGCACTCGTACATGATTGGCTGAAATTTCCCTAAAGAATTTCTTTTTCACGAAAATTTT
TTTTTTACACAAGATTTTCAGCAGATATAAAATGGAGAGCAGGACCTCCGCTGTGACTCTTCTTTTTTTT
CTTTTATTCTCACTACATACATTTTAGTTATTCGCCAACATGGACTACAAAGACCATGACGGTGATTATA
AAGATCATGACATCGATTACAAGGATGACGATGACAAGCTCATGGACAAGAAGTACTCCATTGGGCTCGC
TATCGGCACAAACAGCGTCGGCTGGGCCGTCATTACGGACGAGTACAAGGTGCCGAGCAAAAAATTCAAA
GTTCTGGGCAATACCGATCGCCACAGCATAAAGAAGAACCTCATTGGCGCCCTCCTGTTCGACTCCGGGG
AGACGGCCGAAGCCACGCGGCTCAAAAGAACAGCACGGCGCAGATATACCCGCAGAAAGAATCGGATCTG
CTACCTGCAGGAGATCTTTAGTAATGAGATGGCTAAGGTGGATGACTCTTTCTTCCATAGGCTGGAGGAG
TCCTTTTTGGTGGAGGAGGATAAAAAGCACGAGCGCCACCCAATCTTTGGCAATATCGTGGACGAGGTGG
CGTACCATGAAAAGTACCCAACCATATATCATCTGAGGAAGAAGCTTGTAGACAGTACTGATAAGGCTGA
CTTGCGGTTGATCTATCTCGCGCTGGCGCATATGATCAAATTTCGGGGACACTTCCTCATCGAGGGGGAC
CTGAACCCAGACAACAGCGATGTCGACAAACTCTTTATCCAACTGGTTCAGACTTACAATCAGCTTTTCG
AAGAGAACCCGATCAACGCATCCGGAGTTGACGCCAAAGCAATCCTGAGCGCTAGGCTGTCCAAATCCCG
GCGGCTCGAAAACCTCATCGCACAGCTCCCTGGGGAGAAGAAGAACGGCCTGTTTGGTAATCTTATCGCC
CTGTCACTCGGGCTGACCCCCAACTTTAAATCTAACTTCGACCTGGCCGAAGATGCCAAGCTTCAACTGA
GCAAAGACACCTACGATGATGATCTCGACAATCTGCTGGCCCAGATCGGCGACCAGTACGCAGACCTTTT
TTTGGCGGCAAAGAACCTGTCAGACGCCATTCTGCTGAGTGATATTCTGCGAGTGAACACGGAGATCACC
AAAGCTCCGCTGAGCGCTAGTATGATCAAGCGCTATGATGAGCACCACCAAGACTTGACTTTGCTGAAGG
CCCTTGTCAGACAGCAACTGCCTGAGAAGTACAAGGAAATTTTCTTCGATCAGTCTAAAAATGGCTACGC
CGGATACATTGACGGCGGAGCAAGCCAGGAGGAATTTTACAAATTTATTAAGCCCATCTTGGAAAAAATG
GACGGCACCGAGGAGCTGCTGGTAAAGCTTAACAGAGAAGATCTGTTGCGCAAACAGCGCACTTTCGACA
ATGGAAGCATCCCCCACCAGATTCACCTGGGCGAACTGCACGCTATCCTCAGGCGGCAAGAGGATTTCTA
CCCCTTTTTGAAAGATAACAGGGAAAAGATTGAGAAAATCCTCACATTTCGGATACCCTACTATGTAGGC
CCCCTCGCCCGGGGAAATTCCAGATTCGCGTGGATGACTCGCAAATCAGAAGAGACTATCACTCCCTGGA
ACTTCGAGGAAGTCGTGGATAAGGGGGCCTCTGCCCAGTCCTTCATCGAAAGGATGACTAACTTTGATAA
AAATCTGCCTAACGAAAAGGTGCTTCCTAAACACTCTCTGCTGTACGAGTACTTCACAGTTTATAACGAG
CTCACCAAGGTCAAATACGTCACAGAAGGGATGAGAAAGCCAGCATTCCTGTCTGGAGAGCAGAAGAAAG
CTATCGTGGACCTCCTCTTCAAGACGAACCGGAAAGTTACCGTGAAACAGCTCAAAGAGGACTATTTCAA
AAAGATTGAATGTTTCGACTCTGTTGAAATCAGCGGAGTGGAGGATCGCTTCAACGCATCCCTGGGAACG
TATCACGATCTCCTGAAAATCATTAAAGACAAGGACTTCCTGGACAATGAGGAGAACGAGGACATTCTTG
AGGACATTGTCCTCACCCTTACGTTGTTTGAAGATAGGGAGATGATTGAAGAACGCTTGAAAACTTACGC
TCATCTCTTCGACGACAAAGTCATGAAACAGCTCAAGAGGCGCCGATATACAGGATGGGGGCGGCTGTCA
AGAAAACTGATCAATGGGATCCGAGACAAGCAGAGTGGAAAGACAATCCTGGATTTTCTTAAGTCCGATG
GATTTGCCAACAGGAACTTCATGCAGTTGATCCATGATGACTCTCTCACCTTTAAGGAGGACATCCAGAA
AGCACAAGTTTCTGGCCAGGGGGACAGTCTGCACGAGCACATCGCTAATCTTGCAGGTAGCCCAGCTATC
AAAAAGGGAATACTGCAGACCGTTAAGGTCGTGGATGAACTCGTCAAAGTAATGGGAAGGCATAAGCCCG
AGAATATCGTTATCGAGATGGCCCGAGAGAACCAAACTACCCAGAAGGGACAGAAGAACAGTAGGGAAAG
GATGAAGAGGATTGAAGAGGGTATAAAAGAACTGGGGTCCCAAATCCTTAAGGAACACCCAGTTGAAAAC
ACCCAGCTTCAGAATGAGAAGCTCTACCTGTACTACCTGCAGAACGGCAGGGACATGTACGTGGATCAGG
AACTGGACATCAATCGGCTCTCCGACTACGACGTGGATGCCATCGTGCCCCAGTCTTTTCTCAAAGATGA
TTCTATTGATAATAAAGTGTTGACAAGATCCGATAAAAATAGAGGGAAGAGTGATAACGTCCCCTCAGAA
GAAGTTGTCAAGAAAATGAAAAATTATTGGCGGCAGCTGCTGAACGCCAAACTGATCACACAACGGAAGT
TCGATAATCTGACTAAGGCTGAACGAGGTGGCCTGTCTGAGTTGGATAAAGCCGGCTTCATCAAAAGGCA
GCTTGTTGAGACACGCCAGATCACCAAGCACGTGGCCCAAATTCTCGATTCACGCATGAACACCAAGTAC
GATGAAAATGACAAACTGATTCGAGAGGTGAAAGTTATTACTCTGAAGTCTAAGCTAGTCTCAGATTTCA
GAAAGGACTTTCAGTTTTATAAGGTGAGAGAGATCAACAATTACCACCATGCGCATGATGCCTACCTGAA
TGCAGTGGTAGGCACTGCACTTATCAAAAAATATCCCAAGCTTGAATCTGAATTTGTTTACGGAGACTAT
AAAGTGTACGATGTTAGGAAAATGATCGCAAAGTCTGAGCAGGAAATAGGCAAGGCCACCGCTAAGTACT
TCTTTTACAGCAATATTATGAATTTTTTCAAGACCGAGATTACACTGGCCAATGGAGAGATTCGGAAGCG
ACCACTTATCGAAACAAACGGAGAAACAGGAGAAATCGTGTGGGACAAGGGTAGGGATTTCGCGACAGTC
CGGAAGGTCCTGTCCATGCCGCAGGTGAACATCGTTAAAAAGACCGAAGTACAGACCGGAGGCTTCTCCA
AGGAAAGTATCCTCCCGAAAAGGAACAGCGACAAGCTGATCGCACGCAAAAAAGATTGGGACCCCAAGAA
ATACGGCGGATTCGATTCTCCTACAGTCGCTTACAGTGTACTGGTTGTGGCCAAAGTGGAGAAAGGGAAG
TCTAAAAAACTCAAAAGCGTCAAGGAACTGCTGGGCATCACAATCATGGAGCGATCAAGCTTCGAAAAAA
ACCCCATCGACTTTCTCGAGGCGAAAGGATATAAAGAGGTCAAAAAAGACCTCATCATTAAGCTTCCCAA
GTACTCTCTCTTTGAGCTTGAAAACGGCCGGAAACGAATGCTCGCTAGTGCGGGCGAGCTGCAGAAAGGT
AACGAGCTGGCACTGCCCTCTAAATACGTTAATTTCTTGTATCTGGCCAGCCACTATGAAAAGCTCAAAG
GGTCCCCCGAAGATAATGAGCAGAAGCAGCTGTTCGTGGAACAACACAAACACTACCTTGATGAGATCAT
CGAGCAAATAAGCGAATTCTCCAAAAGAGTGATCCTCGCCGACGCTAACCTCGATAAGGTGCTTTCTGCT
TACAATAAGCACAGGGATAAGCCCATCAGGGAGCAGGCAGAAAACATTATCCACTTGTTTACTCTGACCA
ACTTGGGCGCTCCTGCAGCCTTCAAGTACTTCGACACCACCATAGACAGAAAGCGGTACACCTCTACAAA
GGAGGTCCTGGACGCCACACTGATTCATCAGTCAATTACGGGGCTCTATGAAACAAGAATCGACCTCTCT
CAGCTCGGTGGAGACAGCAGGGCTGACCCCAAGAAGAAGAGGAAGGTGTGAGCTTTAGTCAAATATTAAT
CTATTTCACCTGTTCAAACTTTACTTAATGTACAAATGTGGTAGTTATTAGTTTTGCAACGGAACTTGTT
CCATAATCTGGTCCTCTGGGACAGCAAACTGTCTTTCACTAGTAGCGCCAGTTTCGGGAGTCCACACAGC
ATTAGTCACCGGTGCACCAGCACTAATCTCACGACCTTCTGGGTGTTTAAATGGGCAGTTAGGGTTGCGG
CATCCAGCTGCAAACTTACAATCCTCATCAATTGGATGAGTGAAAAAACAGTTTGGTCTGGTACAACTGT
TGCCTTCACGACACAGTACAGGAGTAGTTGCGTGACGTCTTGGGCACTTGTAATTACGGCATGATTTACC
AAATCGACATTGTTCCAAAGCCCTCTGTTGTTTTTGTTGTTTCTCTTCTTCGGTGATCTTGTGTTCAGGT
GATCGATGAGCCTTTGGACAGTCCGGATTAGAGCGCTCCGGGGAGCGCATTATTTGGGTCGGCTACTGTC
ATTGGTTATGATGGCCTTACCGAGCACGAAGGTGGTTGGATAGACCACAACTGGAAACAGTTGTACAAAC
AGATTGCATTCATTTTTGCTTGTATTGGATACTCGATGGCCATCACCGCTCTTATCTGTTTCATCCTCAA
CCGTATTCCATTTTTGCAACTGCGAGCTTCAGAAGAGGCTGAGGAGAAAGGTATGGATGAGGATCAGATT
GGAGAGTTCGCTTATGACTACGTGGAAGTACGTCGTGATTTTTTGGCTTGGGGATCAGGCCCAAACAATG
GCTTCAAGGAGCCGGAAGTTCTGGATCAGGTAGTTCCGGTTAATGATTTCAGCAGTGACCAGAATGTGAC
TAATCAGACCAACGAATCTGAGAAGCAGTAGAGTAAATATAGAGATGATATTTAGTGTATTCTAATGCTT
ATGTAATGTATTAAGCAAAAAGTTGTGTTTATGAGTTAGCATTTGTCTTAGCAAACATAAAATTATGTCG
ACATTTGCAACCCGCATGTCTAGTGTTTTTAGATCGATCTTCGATGTGTAGAATAATGCCTCCACGTGAT
GCCCCGCGATTTTGTTGGGTCGCAATGCCTCCAACATAAACCCATCACGTATAAAAAGCCCTCTTAACCC
TCCCCCCTGTTTCGTTTGCTTCATCACTTAACCTGAACTATCAACATGCCCAAAAAGAAAAGAAAAGTGG
GTAGTATGGCGTCTAACTTCACCCAGTTCGTTCTGGTTGACAACGGTGGTACCGGTGACGTTACCGTTGC
GCCGTCTAACTTCGCGAACGGTGTTGCGGAATGGATCTCTTCTAACTCTCGTTCTCAGGCGTACAAAGTT
ACCTGCTCTGTTCGTCAATCCTCCGCGCAGAACCGTAAATACACCATCAAAGTTGAAGTTCCGAAAGTTG
CGACCCAGACCGTTGGTGGTGTTGAACTGCCGGTTGCGGCGTGGCGTTCTTACCTGAACATGGAACTGAC
CATCCCGATCTTCGCGACCAACTCTGACTGCGAACTGATCGTTAAAGCGATGCAGGGTCTGCTGAAAGAC
GGTAACCCGATCCCGTCTGCGATCGCGGCGAACTCTGGTATCTACGGCTCCGGACGAGCCGATGCCCTTG
ACGATTTTGACTTGGACATGTTGGGTTCTGACGCTTTGGATGACTTTGATCTTGATATGCTTGGTTCCGA
CGCTCTAGATGATTTCGACTTGGATATGCTGGGATCCGATGCCTTGGACGATTTCGACTTGGATATGTTG
ATCAACTGAGCTTCTGTTTAATTCTGTAGGATAAACGAAATAACTGTATCTTTATAATCATCCTTAAGAT
AGCCCTGGACTCGTCAGACATTAGTTCGCGCACATTATTTTCCTCCACTGTCTGCAAACAGCCACACGGC
ATTTCCCTCTCTAGTTTCATTTATCAAAGTAGCACAACACGCTAATTGGAGGACAATAAGAAGAAAAAAA
AAGAAAAGCGGTGGGGGAGGGATTATTAAATAAGGATTATGTAACCCCAGGGTACCGTTCTATACATATT
TAAGGATTATTTAGGACAATCGATGAAATCGGCATCAAACTGGATGGGAGTATAGTGTCCGGATAATCGG
ATAAATCATCTTGCGAGGAGCCGCTTGGTTGGTTGGTGAGAGGAGTGAAATATGTGTCTCCTCACCCAAG
AATCGCGATATCAGCACCCTGTGGGGGACACTATTGGCCTCCCTCCCAAACCTTCGATGTGGTAGTGCTT
TATTATATTGATTACATTGATTACATAGCTAAACCCTGCCTGGTTGCAAGTTGAGCTCCGAATTCCAATA
TTAGTAAAATGCCTGCAAGATAACCTCGGTATGGCGTCCGACCCCGCTTAATTATTTTAACTCCTTTCCA
ACGAGGACTTCGTAATTTTTGATTAGGGAGTTGAGAAACGGGGGGTCTTGATACCTCCTCGATTTCAGAT
CCCACCCCCTCTCAGTCCCAAGTGGGACCCCCCTCGGCCGTGAAATGCGCGCACTTTAGTTTTTTTCGCA
TGTAAACGCCGGTGTCCGTCAATTAAAAGTCGCAGACTAGGGTGAACTTTACCATTTTTGTCGCACTCCG
TCTCCTCGGAATAGGGGTGTAGTAATTCTGCAGTAGTGCAATTTTTACCCCGCCAAGGGGGGGCGAAAAG
AGACGACCTCATCACGCATTCTCCAGTCGCTCTCTACGCCTACAGCACCGACGTAGTTAACTTTCTCCCA
TATATAAAGCAATTGCCATTCCCCTGAAAACTTTAACCTCTGCTTTTTCTTGATTTTTCCTTGCCCAAAG
AAAAGCATGTACCAACTGATGAGTCCGTGAGGACGAAACGAGTAAGCTCGTCTTGGTAGCAATTGGTATA
AAGTTTTAGAGCTAGAAATAGCAAGTTAAAATAAGGCTAGTCCGTTATCAACTTGAAAAAGTGGCACCGA
GTCGGTGCGCGCACATGAGGATCACCCATGTGCTTTTGGCCGGCATGGTCCCAGCCTCCTCGCTGGCGCC
GGCTGGGCAACATGCTTCGGCATGGCGAATGGGACAGCTTTGGACTGCTTTTAGTGTACATCTGATAATA
TAGTACTACCACGTATGATAATGTAGAGAATAGGCTTCCTTGTCGAGTGTGTTTGCAGTTTTCTTGAGTT
TCAAGGTTTAAATGCTGGTATATTAGTTCATCGAAGGTTTCAGCCAATAGCACCTTAAATCAATCAAACT
AATTCGACTCTTACGAAAGAGCCTACTGTGTTTAGTATCGAAGTCGTTTACCTTTCATGTTGAATAGCTT
CCTCTCTGACCCTAACATTTCAAGATCCTCCTAAAGTTACCCGGATTGTGAAATTCTAATGATCCACCTG
CCCAATGCATTTTTTCTTTATTCAGTTTACCTTTTTTACCTAATATACGAGCTTGTTAAAGTAAGTGGCA
CTGCAATACTAGGCTTATTGTTGATATTATGATGAATCGTTTTCACAAACTTGATTTCCTGTGAACTCAC
CATGTACTAAGGAAAAAAACATGCATCACCATCTGAATATTTGACCGCTAGCTCATGGACATGGAGGCCC
AGAATACCCTCCTTGACAGTCTTGACGTGCGCAGCTCAGGGGCATGATGTGACTGTCGCCCGTACATTTA
GCCCATACATCCCCATGTATAATCATTTGCATCCATACATTTTGATGGCCGCACGGCGCGAAGCAAAAAT
TACGGCTCCTCGCTGCAGACCTGCGAGCAGGGAAACGCTCCCCTCACAGACGCGTTGAATTGTCCCCACG
CCGCGCCCCTGTAGAGAAATATAAAAGGTTAGGATTTGCCACTGAGGTTCTTCTTTCATATACTTCCTTT
TAAAATCTTGCTAGGATACAGTTCTCACATCACATCCGAACATAAACAACCATGGGTACCACTCTTGACG
ACACGGCTTACCGGTACCGCACCAGTGTCCCGGGGGACGCCGAGGCCATCGAGGCACTGGATGGGTCCTT
CACCACCGACACCGTTTTTCGCGTCACCGCCACCGGGGACGGCTTCACCCTGCGGGAGGTGCCGGTGGAC
CCGCCCCTGACCAAGGTGTTCCCCGACGACGAATCGGACGACGAATCGGACGACGGGGAGGACGGCGACC
CGGACTCCCGGACGTTCGTCGCGTACGGGGACGACGGCGACCTGGCGGGCTTCGTGGTCGTCTCGTACTC
CGGCTGGAACCGCCGGCTGACCGTCGAGGACATCGAGGTCGCCCCGGAGCACCGGGGGCACGGGGTCGGG
CGCGCGTTGATGGGGCTCGCGACGGAGTTCGCCCGCGAGCGGGGCGCCGGGCACCTCTGGCTGGAGGTCA
CCAACGTCAACGCACCGGCGATCCACGCGTACCGGCGGATGGGGTTCACCCTCTGCGGCCTGGACACCGC
CCTGTACGACGGCACCGCCTCGGACGGCGAGCAGGCGCTCTACATGAGCATGCCCTGCCCCTAATCAGTA
CTGACAATAAAAAGATTCTTGTTTTCAAGAACTTGTCATTTGTATAGTTTTTTTATATTGTAGTTGTTCT
ATTTTAATCAAATGTTAGCGTGATTTATATTTTTTTTCGCCTCGACATCATCTGCCCAGATGCGAAGTTA
AGTGCGCAGAAAGTAATATCATGCGTCAATCGTATGTGAATGCTGGTCGCTATACTGGCTTCATACCCAG
CATTGACCTTTGGTATGAGCATCTGAAAAACAACCAGGTGTTGCAAAGTTAAACATCCTTCTTTGTTCAT
ATAGAACCCACTATTCATGGTACTCCCCAATCGAATTTCACATTCTGGTTTTGAAATTACACACCACGTT
AGCTTATAAGATTTCATATAACTTATTGATATACGGTTTCCATTGTTCGAATAGTTGAGGTTGTATGTAA
TTCGATTGAAGGGGCCATTTTTGTTTCCTACTTTTCCTGGGAGCTTATCCGATGCGCTTCAAAGCTGGAA
TTGTAAATATAGAGAAAAAGAAGGATGTTGTTTTATTCTTGAAAGAGTATAATTTTACTTCTAGCAACTC
TCCCACTTCGCTTGACTTCATTTATTTCTTGGGCACATAGGCGTAGTAATCTAGACCAACAGATAATTTG
CCGGAATGATATAGCGATTGGAAAATGAACTGAAATTTTTTGCTGTCTTTCAATTTGACGGGCAGTTCAT
CAGGCGCGCCGTGACCGACCATATAAATACGTTGAGAATGTTATTCTTCCTCGTAGTTGAAGTGGCTTCA
TAATTTCAGAACTCAATAGATAAACTAGGATGTTTTAAAGCAATTAATGCTCACAAGTAAGGAGCGACTC
TCTTGCTTTTCGAATACTAAAAGTATCGTCCCAACCCAGAAAAAAAGACCTCTTAACTGCAAAATAAACT
CTATATATTTCTTCTAAAACAGTTTCAGGTTGGATAGTATCGCATTCTCATCACTTCTAACTAGTAGGCC
ATGAGATATATTAACGTTTACTTGAGTTCTAAGTTCTCCGAATTAGATGCACAGCACAAACAAGATTAGG
TTTCACTTGGTACAAAATACGAACAGAGTTTAAGGTCGTAATTTCATTTCGTTATTGATCCCCACAATCT
ATTCTTATCACAGTCATCAGATAGTCGCGAAAAAGCATGCAGAAAAGGGGGTCGTCCCTATCTAAGTTGT
AGCATTACAACAAATATGAC
Features (pLannotate 1.2.2; 14 found; start..end, strand, type, name):
     62..650     -  rep_origin     ori: high-copy-number ColE1/pMB1/pBR322/pUC origin of replication
   1303..1368    +  CDS            3xFLAG: three tandem FLAG® epitope tags, followed by an enterokinase cleavage site
   1372..5475    +  CDS            Cas9: Cas9 (Csn1) endonuclease from the Streptococcus pyogenes Type II CRISPR/Cas system generates RNA-guided double strand breaks in DNA
   5997..6284    +  CDS            MEP1 (fragment): MEP1_YEAST - Also known as AMT1. Experimental evidence at protein level: Swiss-Prot protein existence level 1. Transporter for ammonium (both charged and uncharged NH3 and NH4) to use as a nitrogen source. Can also transport methylamine. The affinity of MEP1 is about twenty times lower than that of MEP2. MEP3 has the lowest affinity. From Saccharomyces cerevisiae (strain ATCC 204508 / S288c) (Baker's yeast).
   6726..7115    +  CDS            CAPSD_BPMS2: Experimental evidence at protein level: Swiss-Prot protein existence level 1. Acts as a translational repressor of viral replicase synthesis late in infection. This latter function is the result of capsid protein interaction with an RNA hairpin which contains the replicase ribosome-binding site. From Escherichia phage MS2 (Bacteriophage MS2).
   7134..7160    +  CDS            VP48 (fragment): 3 tandem repeats of the minimal activation domain of herpes simplex virus VP16 (Cheng et al., 2013)
   7218..7243    +  CDS            VP160 (fragment): 10 tandem repeats of the minimal activation domain of herpes simplex virus VP16 (Cheng et al., 2013)
   7481..7498    -  promoter       ADH1 promoter (fragment): S. cerevisiae ADH1; promoter for alcohol dehydrogenase 1
   8346..8369    +  misc_RNA       sTRSV HHRz (fragment): hammerhead ribozyme from the tobacco ringspot virus satellite RNA (Khvorova et al., 2003)
   8403..8478    +  misc_RNA       gRNA scaffold: guide RNA scaffold for the Streptococcus pyogenes CRISPR/Cas9 system
   8483..8501    +  misc_RNA       MS2 stem loop: stem loop that binds the bacteriophage MS2 coat protein
   9088..9431    +  promoter       TEF promoter: Ashbya gossypii TEF promoter
   9438..10002   +  CDS            NrsR (fragment): nourseothricin acetyltransferase; Streptomyces noursei nat1; confers resistance to nourseothricin
  10010..10207   +  terminator     TEF terminator: Ashbya gossypii TEF terminator
