[The description below was written by a language model from this plasmid's Addgene catalogue record and pLannotate feature annotations shown in this document.]
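Description:
THI VP64 pALD4 T2 is an 11.2 kb yeast expression plasmid for CRISPR/RNA-scaffold-based transcriptional regulation in Pichia pastoris, assembled in the BB3rN_AD backbone. It replicates in E. coli from a high-copy ColE1/pUC-type origin. Selection relies on a nourseothricin acetyltransferase cassette flanked by the Ashbya gossypii TEF promoter and terminator, and nourseothricin is also the listed bacterial selection. No yeast replication origin is annotated, and the record does not state how the plasmid is maintained in the yeast host.

The payload consists of three expression units. The first places dCas9 under the pTEF2 promoter, with an N-terminal 3xFLAG tag annotated just upstream of the coding sequence and an SV40 NLS named in the purpose field. The annotation tool labels this ORF simply as S. pyogenes Cas9, while the catalogue identifies it as the nuclease-dead form. The second unit uses pPOR1 to express the bacteriophage MS2 coat protein fused to the VP64 activation domain (detected as fragments of tandem VP16 repeats) and an SV40 NLS. The third uses the RNA polymerase II promoter pALD4 to transcribe a guide RNA directed at the T2 site of the THI11 promoter. A hammerhead ribozyme fragment upstream of the guide presumably helps release the guide from the longer transcript. The S. pyogenes gRNA scaffold is followed by an MS2 stem loop.

In use, dCas9 binds the THI11 promoter without cutting, and the MS2 hairpin on the guide recruits MS2-VP64 to activate transcription there. Short hits to MEP1 and the ADH1 promoter are probably incidental matches within regulatory regions. The construct belongs to a set designed to fine-tune gene expression in P. pastoris.
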