Addgene plasmid #161483: THI VP64 pALD4 T2
Purpose: CRISPR/RNA scaffold based transcription regulation in Pichia pastoris BB3rN_pTEF2_dCAS9(3xFLAG_SV40NLS)_pPOR1_MS2bind_VP64_SV40NLS_pALD4_THI11_T2_gRNA_MS2
Depositing lab: Brigitte Gasser & Diethard Mattanovich. Depositing organization: Austrian Centre of Industrial Biotechnology. Publication: Fine-Tuning of Transcription in Pichia pastoris Using dCas9 and RNA Scaffolds. Baumschabl M, Prielhofer R, Mattanovich D, Steiger MG. ACS Synth Biol. 2020 Dec 18;9(12):3202-3209. doi: 10.1021/acssynbio.0c00214. Epub 2020 Nov 12. PubMed 33180466.
Backbone
  Vector backbone: Addgene#98552 BB3rN_AD
  Backbone size w/o insert (bp): 3000
  Total vector size (bp): 11220
  Vector type: Yeast Expression
Growth in bacteria
  Bacterial resistance: Nourseothricin (clonNat), 50 μg/mL
  Growth temperature: 37°C
  Growth strain: DH5alpha
  Copy number: High Copy
Gene/Insert 1
  Gene/Insert name: dCAS9
  Promoter: pTEF2
  Cloning method: Unknown
  Sequencing primers: 5′ gaggtatgtaggcggtgcta; 3′ GTACTGTGTCGTGAAGGC
Gene/Insert 2
  Gene/Insert name: MS2-VP64
  Promoter: pPOR1
  Cloning method: Unknown
  Sequencing primers: 5′ GCCTTCACGACACAGTAC; 3′ GACAGTGGAGGAAAATAATGTGC
Gene/Insert 3
  Gene/Insert name: gRNA (targeting T2 of pTHI11 promoter)
  Promoter: pALD4
  Cloning method: Unknown
  Sequencing primers: 5′ GCACATTATTTTCCTCCACTGTC; 3′ ttatatttctctacaggggc
Terms and licenses: Academic/Nonprofit Terms; Industry Terms: Not Available to Industry
How to cite: THI VP64 pALD4 T2 was a gift from Brigitte Gasser & Diethard Mattanovich (Addgene plasmid # 161483 ; http://n2t.net/addgene:161483 ; RRID:Addgene_161483)
